Addgene plasmid #125887: 137_pAAV-ProA3-CatCh-GFP-WPRE
Purpose: Targeting expression to neuronal and glial cell types in mice, non-human primates, and human retina
Depositing lab: Botond Roska. Depositing organization: Friedrich Miescher Institute for Biomedical Research. Publication: Targeting neuronal and glial cell types with synthetic promoter AAVs in mice, non-human primates and humans. Juttner J, Szabo A, Gross-Scherf B, Morikawa RK, Rompani SB, Hantz P, Szikra T, Esposti F, Cowan CS, Bharioke A, Patino-Alvarez CP, Keles O, Kusnyerik A, Azoulay T, Hartl D, Krebs AR, Schubeler D, Hajdu RI, Lukats A, Nemeth J, Nagy ZZ, Wu KC, Wu RH, Xiang L, Fang XL, Jin ZB, Goldblum D, Hasler PW, Scholl HPN, Krol J, Roska B. Nat Neurosci. 2019 Jul 8. pii: 10.1038/s41593-019-0431-2. doi: 10.1038/s41593-019-0431-2. PubMed 31285614.
Backbone
  Vector backbone: pAAV
  Vector type: AAV
Growth in bacteria
  Bacterial resistance: Ampicillin, 100 μg/mL
  Growth temperature: 37°C
  Growth strain: NEB Stable
  Copy number: High Copy
Gene/Insert
  Gene/Insert name: CatCh-GFP (alt name: ChR2(L132C)-EGFP)
  Species: Synthetic
  Promoter: ProA3
  Cloning method: Restriction Enzyme; 5′ cloning site Unknown (unknown if destroyed); 3′ cloning site Unknown (unknown if destroyed)
Terms and licenses: Academic/Nonprofit Terms; Industry Terms: Not Available to Industry
Depositor comments: Please visit https://www.biorxiv.org/content/early/2018/10/04/434720.full.pdf for BioRxiv preprint
How to cite: 137_pAAV-ProA3-CatCh-GFP-WPRE was a gift from Botond Roska (Addgene plasmid # 125887 ; http://n2t.net/addgene:125887 ; RRID:Addgene_125887)
