[The description below was written by a language model from this plasmid's Addgene catalogue record and pLannotate feature annotations shown in this document.]
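Description:
137_pAAV-ProA3-CatCh-GFP-WPRE is an adeno-associated virus transfer plasmid built on a pAAV backbone, intended for packaging a recombinant AAV genome that delivers an optogenetic actuator to retinal cells. It is propagated in bacteria as a high-copy plasmid through a ColE1/pUC-type origin and selected with ampicillin via the β-lactamase gene under its own promoter. An f1 phage origin is also present in the backbone, alongside small remnants of pBR322 bom and rop sequences. The recorded use of a recombination-deficient growth strain is consistent with the need to keep the repeat-rich AAV2 inverted terminal repeats intact. The annotation finds a complete ITR downstream of the cassette but only short fragments of the upstream one, which may reflect the difficulty of sequencing or annotating these hairpin structures.

Between the ITRs, the synthetic promoter ProA3 drives CatCh-GFP, a fusion of the L132C variant of channelrhodopsin-2 (a blue-light-gated cation channel from Chlamydomonas reinhardtii) to EGFP, so that expressing cells can be both light-activated and visualised by fluorescence. The promoter itself is not annotated in the feature table, but roughly two kilobases of unannotated sequence lie between the left ITR fragments and the channelrhodopsin coding region, where it would be expected to lie. Downstream, a WPRE enhances transcript stability and expression, and the human growth hormone polyadenylation signal terminates the message. The construct belongs to a collection of synthetic-promoter AAVs designed to restrict expression to particular neuronal and glial cell types in the retina of mice, non-human primates and humans. The record does not state which cell type ProA3 targets.
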