Features (pLannotate 1.2.2; 15 found; start..end, strand, type, name):
     12..39      +  repeat_region  AAV2 ITR (fragment): inverted terminal repeat of adeno-associated virus serotype 2 inverted
     68..95      +  repeat_region  AAV2 ITR (fragment): inverted terminal repeat of adeno-associated virus serotype 2 inverted
   2157..3082    +  CDS            ChR2 (fragment): N-terminal fragment of channelrhodopsin-2 from the alga Chlamydomonas reinhardtii (Nagel et al., 2003) blue light-activated cation channel
   3087..3803    +  CDS            EGFP: EGFP is a basic (constitutively fluorescent) green fluorescent protein published in 1996, derived from Aequorea victoria. It is reported to be a rapidly-maturing weak dimer with moderate acid sensitivity.
   3810..3834    +  misc_feature   MCS (fragment): pBluescript multiple cloning site
   3834..4422    +  misc_feature   WPRE: woodchuck hepatitis virus posttranscriptional regulatory element
   4454..4930    +  polyA_signal   hGH poly(A) signal: human growth hormone polyadenylation signal
   4970..5110    +  repeat_region  AAV2 ITR: inverted terminal repeat of adeno-associated virus serotype 2 inverted
   5115..5166    -  misc_feature   bom (fragment): basis of mobility region from pBR322
   5185..5640    +  rep_origin     f1 ori (sequence partly withheld): f1 bacteriophage origin of replication; arrow indicates direction of (+) strand synthesis
   5641..5690    -  misc_feature   bom (fragment): basis of mobility region from pBR322
   5792..5827    -  CDS            rop (fragment): Rop protein, which maintains plasmids at low copy number; rop
   5922..6026    +  promoter       AmpR promoter: bla
   6027..6887    +  CDS            AmpR: β-lactamase; bla; confers resistance to ampicillin, carbenicillin, and related antibiotics
   7058..7646    +  rep_origin     ori: high-copy-number ColE1/pMB1/pBR322/pUC origin of replication
>Addgene plasmid #125887 | 137_pAAV-ProA3-CatCh-GFP-WPRE | addgene full sequence | sequence record 256758 | Addgene NGS Result
CCTGCAGGCAGCTGCGCGCTCGCTCGCTCACTGAGGCCGCCCGGGCGTCGGGCGACCTTTGGTCGCCCGG
CCTCAGTGAGCGAGCGAGCGCGCAGAGAGGGAGTGGCCAACTCCATCACTAGGGGTTCCTGCGGCCGCAC
GCGTCCAATATCCATAAATGGGTTTTCATTTTAGAAGAGTTCTTTCAACATCTATATTTGCTGCTTTCAG
CAAATGGTTCACATGCATTGTTCTGGGTCCAGGGGGATGGAAGAGGACATAATTTAAGATTATGGCAATG
CTTTTGCTTAGGTTGTAAAAGTTGATCACATGAGAAACCCAAGGCAAATACTGCTGATTGTTACATTATT
CTCTTAAAGGCTGAGTACACAGTAGGAGAGCAGACTTAAGTCCTAAGTGATCTCGGGTACATTATTAATT
CTGAGTGTGAGACCCAGCAAAAGTTCCAGTCTCTTAGAATGTATGAGACATTTTTAAAATCATAATATTG
CATCACCACAGCCTGCCTGTCAATTCTAGTCTTGGAGTGCAAAGATTGGGGCTAATATGGCAGACCAGCC
ATATTAGTGAGCTCTGGATTTGATTAAGAGACCCTGATTCAGTAAGTAACATGGAACATCGACGGCGGAT
GGTTCCTGACATCAGTCTTGCATCTCTACATGCACATGCATGCACACACACTCACATACATGAAGCACAC
ACACACACACACACACACACACACACACACACACACACACATGCACACATGCACACTCACAAGCACCTTC
TTTCAAACATGATGCTACACACTTGTAATCCTAGCACTCCAGAGCCTGAGGCAGAAGGATCATAATTTTG
ACTACCTAGTGAGACCTTGTCTCAGAAGTTAAAAGCAATTAAAAGTAAAACACTGGATAACTGCTTACTT
TTAAACTAGTGATATTGAAAATGCTTTAAACTAAGTGAGTACATGAGTATGTGAGAGGACAGGAAGATAA
TATCTCACCAAATAAAATTTAAAAATCTCAAAATATAAGAAAATTAACCACTCACAGGCCCATCTCACAA
GTTTTAATAATTCTTTAAAGTTTTTATTTTTAGTGATTTTTTAAAAAAAAATTCCAGTATTATTTATTTA
TAATGCCTGGGTTTGGTGTGAAAAACTGTATATTTCCAGATATTTGTAGAATTCTTCACTTTGTAAAACT
TGTACAATGTTTCTTGATATTTTTATCACCAATGTTATGAGTGTACTTATGTCATTTTAATTTTAAGAGC
TTCATAAACAAGCAATCCAATGTATATACTATAATTTAATTTATAATTTTTTCATAGTGAAAGGTTTTGT
TTCTTTAGTTTCAAGTTATAATGACAATGGACCAGCTGTCTCAATATTTAGAGATGGCTTTACATTTGGG
TTGTTTCCCCAAAAATCTTTCCTAGAAAGGCTATTTCTAGCTTAATGGAAAAAATATTTTTAGGCTTCTC
ACATATTAACGCCCACACTTGAAGTATCTTTATGATCCACAACTAATGTTCAACCCAGTGGCCTAGTCAC
TTTGCGGCTGATGATTGGACAAATGTCTTAAATGTGACCGCGTCTTCCCCATTGCTCGAGCTGGAGATGC
TTTTCCTCAGTCCCTCACTGTGGTGGTAGGAGGGGCTGTTGTGCCACCATCCACAGCTATTCTTCCATGT
GGTTAGAGAAGCTGAGAAATAACGAGAGTTTCCGTTCCATGGCAAGGAATGGGTTTGGAGTGTTTATTCA
CAGAACGGTTCTCATGAGATGGGACCAGCTAAGAATAGCCCTGGGTTGACACTGTCCTACCTCCTCCTGC
TCATAAGAGAAACTACTTCCCCACAAGAAGAAAGAATAGGTCACGAGTTGAGAGCTGAGACTTATATCTC
AGAGATGCTATTCTTAGATATCCTGGGCCCCTGTGGTCACTGTGGACCCTGGGTTGTGTAATATCCATCA
TGACACCATTGCTGTGCTTAAAATTTTCCCTCCTCAGCCCCGGATTCCATTTCCTCATCTGCTAGGGCTA
CCTATAAGAGAAGGGGCATATGGCTTCAGACACCAGAAGGATACAAGCAGCAGCGAGTACCAGTCCCTTT
TCTGTTCTGCTGACAAGCTCACCCTCTGTCACCTGCTCAACATCGGATCCGCCACCATGGATTATGGAGG
CGCCCTGAGTGCCGTTGGGCGCGAGCTGCTATTTGTAACGAACCCAGTAGTCGTCAATGGCTCTGTACTT
GTGCCTGAGGACCAGTGTTACTGCGCGGGCTGGATTGAGTCGCGTGGCACAAACGGTGCCCAAACGGCGT
CGAACGTGCTGCAATGGCTTGCTGCTGGCTTCTCCATCCTACTGCTTATGTTTTACGCCTACCAAACATG
GAAGTCAACCTGCGGCTGGGAGGAGATCTATGTGTGCGCTATCGAGATGGTCAAGGTGATTCTCGAGTTC
TTCTTCGAGTTTAAGAACCCGTCCATGCTGTATCTAGCCACAGGCCACCGCGTCCAGTGGTTGCGTTACG
CCGAGTGGCTTCTCACCTGCCCGGTCATTTGCATTCACCTGTCAAACCTGACGGGCTTGTCCAACGACTA
CAGCAGGCGCACCATGGGTCTGCTTGTGTCTGATATTGGCACAATTGTGTGGGGCGCCACTTCCGCCATG
GCCACCGGATACGTCAAGGTCATCTTCTTCTGCCTGGGTCTGTGTTATGGTGCTAACACGTTCTTTCACG
CTGCCAAGGCCTACATCGAGGGTTACCACACCGTGCCGAAGGGCCGGTGTCGCCAGGTGGTGACTGGCAT
GGCTTGGCTCTTCTTCGTATCATGGGGTATGTTCCCCATCCTGTTCATCCTCGGCCCCGAGGGCTTCGGC
GTCCTGAGCGTGTACGGCTCCACCGTCGGCCACACCATCATTGACCTGATGTCGAAGAACTGCTGGGGTC
TGCTCGGCCACTACCTGCGCGTGCTGATCCACGAGCATATCCTCATCCACGGCGACATTCGCAAGACCAC
CAAATTGAACATTGGTGGCACTGAGATTGAGGTCGAGACGCTGGTGGAGGACGAGGCCGAGGCTGGCGCG
GTACCCATGGTGAGCAAGGGCGAGGAGCTGTTCACCGGGGTGGTGCCCATCCTGGTCGAGCTGGACGGCG
ACGTAAACGGCCACAAGTTCAGCGTGTCCGGCGAGGGCGAGGGCGATGCCACCTACGGCAAGCTGACCCT
GAAGTTCATCTGCACCACCGGCAAGCTGCCCGTGCCCTGGCCCACCCTCGTGACCACCCTGACCTACGGC
GTGCAGTGCTTCAGCCGCTACCCCGACCACATGAAGCAGCACGACTTCTTCAAGTCCGCCATGCCCGAAG
GCTACGTCCAGGAGCGCACCATCTTCTTCAAGGACGACGGCAACTACAAGACCCGCGCCGAGGTGAAGTT
CGAGGGCGACACCCTGGTGAACCGCATCGAGCTGAAGGGCATCGACTTCAAGGAGGACGGCAACATCCTG
GGGCACAAGCTGGAGTACAACTACAACAGCCACAACGTCTATATCATGGCCGACAAGCAGAAGAACGGCA
TCAAGGTGAACTTCAAGATCCGCCACAACATCGAGGACGGCAGCGTGCAGCTCGCCGACCACTACCAGCA
GAACACCCCCATCGGCGACGGCCCCGTGCTGCTGCCCGACAACCACTACCTGAGCACCCAGTCCGCCCTG
AGCAAAGACCCCAACGAGAAGCGCGATCACATGGTCCTGCTGGAGTTCGTGACCGCCGCCGGGATCACTC
TCGGCATGGACGAGCTGTACAAGTGATAAGAATTCGATATCAAGCTTATCGATAATCAACCTCTGGATTA
CAAAATTTGTGAAAGATTGACTGGTATTCTTAACTATGTTGCTCCTTTTACGCTATGTGGATACGCTGCT
TTAATGCCTTTGTATCATGCTATTGCTTCCCGTATGGCTTTCATTTTCTCCTCCTTGTATAAATCCTGGT
TGCTGTCTCTTTATGAGGAGTTGTGGCCCGTTGTCAGGCAACGTGGCGTGGTGTGCACTGTGTTTGCTGA
CGCAACCCCCACTGGTTGGGGCATTGCCACCACCTGTCAGCTCCTTTCCGGGACTTTCGCTTTCCCCCTC
CCTATTGCCACGGCGGAACTCATCGCCGCCTGCCTTGCCCGCTGCTGGACAGGGGCTCGGCTGTTGGGCA
CTGACAATTCCGTGGTGTTGTCGGGGAAATCATCGTCCTTTCCTTGGCTGCTCGCCTATGTTGCCACCTG
GATTCTGCGCGGGACGTCCTTCTGCTACGTCCCTTCGGCCCTCAATCCAGCGGACCTTCCTTCCCGCGGC
CTGCTGCCGGCTCTGCGGCCTCTTCCGCGTCTTCGCCTTCGCCCTCAGACGAGTCGGATCTCCCTTTGGG
CCGCCTCCCCGCATCGATACCGAGCGCTGCTCGAGAGATCTACGGGTGGCATCCCTGTGACCCCTCCCCA
GTGCCTCTCCTGGCCCTGGAAGTTGCCACTCCAGTGCCCACCAGCCTTGTCCTAATAAAATTAAGTTGCA
TCATTTTGTCTGACTAGGTGTCCTTCTATAATATTATGGGGTGGAGGGGGGTGGTATGGAGCAAGGGGCA
AGTTGGGAAGACAACCTGTAGGGCCTGCGGGGTCTATTGGGAACCAAGCTGGAGTGCAGTGGCACAATCT
TGGCTCACTGCAATCTCCGCCTCCTGGGTTCAAGCGATTCTCCTGCCTCAGCCTCCCGAGTTGTTGGGAT
TCCAGGCATGCATGACCAGGCTCAGCTAATTTTTGTTTTTTTGGTAGAGACGGGGTTTCACCATATTGGC
CAGGCTGGTCTCCAACTCCTAATCTCAGGTGATCTACCCACCTTGGCCTCCCAAATTGCTGGGATTACAG
GCGTGAACCACTGCTCCCTTCCCTGTCCTTCTGATTTTGTAGGTAACCACGTGCGGACCGAGCGGCCGCA
GGAACCCCTAGTGATGGAGTTGGCCACTCCCTCTCTGCGCGCTCGCTCGCTCACTGAGGCCGGGCGACCA
AAGGTCGCCCGACGCCCGGGCTTTGCCCGGGCGGCCTCAGTGAGCGAGCGAGCGCGCAGCTGCCTGCAGG
GGCGCCTGATGCGGTATTTTCTCCTTACGCATCTGTGCGGTATTTCACACCGCATA
[95 nt withheld, positions 5167-5261]
T
[46 nt withheld, positions 5263-5308]
C
[141 nt withheld, positions 5310-5450]
CCTTTGACGTTGGAGTCCACGTTCTTT
[37 nt withheld, positions 5478-5514]
ACTCTATCTCGGGCTATTCTTTTGATTTATAAGGGATTTTGCCGATTTCGGTCTATTGGTTAAAAAATGA
GCTGATTTAACAAAAATTTAACGCGAATTTTAACAAAATATTAACGTTTACAATTTTATGGTGCACTCTC
AGTACAATCTGCTCTGATGCCGCATAGTTAAGCCAGCCCCGACACCCGCCAACACCCGCTGACGCGCCCT
GACGGGCTTGTCTGCTCCCGGCATCCGCTTACAGACAAGCTGTGACCGTCTCCGGGAGCTGCATGTGTCA
GAGGTTTTCACCGTCATCACCGAAACGCGCGAGACGAAAGGGCCTCGTGATACGCCTATTTTTATAGGTT
AATGTCATGATAATAATGGTTTCTTAGACGTCAGGTGGCACTTTTCGGGGAAATGTGCGCGGAACCCCTA
TTTGTTTATTTTTCTAAATACATTCAAATATGTATCCGCTCATGAGACAATAACCCTGATAAATGCTTCA
ATAATATTGAAAAAGGAAGAGTATGAGTATTCAACATTTCCGTGTCGCCCTTATTCCCTTTTTTGCGGCA
TTTTGCCTTCCTGTTTTTGCTCACCCAGAAACGCTGGTGAAAGTAAAAGATGCTGAAGATCAGTTGGGTG
CACGAGTGGGTTACATCGAACTGGATCTCAACAGCGGTAAGATCCTTGAGAGTTTTCGCCCCGAAGAACG
TTTTCCAATGATGAGCACTTTTAAAGTTCTGCTATGTGGCGCGGTATTATCCCGTATTGACGCCGGGCAA
GAGCAACTCGGTCGCCGCATACACTATTCTCAGAATGACTTGGTTGAGTACTCACCAGTCACAGAAAAGC
ATCTTACGGATGGCATGACAGTAAGAGAATTATGCAGTGCTGCCATAACCATGAGTGATAACACTGCGGC
CAACTTACTTCTGACAACGATCGGAGGACCGAAGGAGCTAACCGCTTTTTTGCACAACATGGGGGATCAT
GTAACTCGCCTTGATCGTTGGGAACCGGAGCTGAATGAAGCCATACCAAACGACGAGCGTGACACCACGA
TGCCTGTAGCAATGGCAACAACGTTGCGCAAACTATTAACTGGCGAACTACTTACTCTAGCTTCCCGGCA
ACAATTAATAGACTGGATGGAGGCGGATAAAGTTGCAGGACCACTTCTGCGCTCGGCCCTTCCGGCTGGC
TGGTTTATTGCTGATAAATCTGGAGCCGGTGAGCGTGGGTCTCGCGGTATCATTGCAGCACTGGGGCCAG
ATGGTAAGCCCTCCCGTATCGTAGTTATCTACACGACGGGGAGTCAGGCAACTATGGATGAACGAAATAG
ACAGATCGCTGAGATAGGTGCCTCACTGATTAAGCATTGGTAACTGTCAGACCAAGTTTACTCATATATA
CTTTAGATTGATTTAAAACTTCATTTTTAATTTAAAAGGATCTAGGTGAAGATCCTTTTTGATAATCTCA
TGACCAAAATCCCTTAACGTGAGTTTTCGTTCCACTGAGCGTCAGACCCCGTAGAAAAGATCAAAGGATC
TTCTTGAGATCCTTTTTTTCTGCGCGTAATCTGCTGCTTGCAAACAAAAAAACCACCGCTACCAGCGGTG
GTTTGTTTGCCGGATCAAGAGCTACCAACTCTTTTTCCGAAGGTAACTGGCTTCAGCAGAGCGCAGATAC
CAAATACTGTTCTTCTAGTGTAGCCGTAGTTAGGCCACCACTTCAAGAACTCTGTAGCACCGCCTACATA
CCTCGCTCTGCTAATCCTGTTACCAGTGGCTGCTGCCAGTGGCGATAAGTCGTGTCTTACCGGGTTGGAC
TCAAGACGATAGTTACCGGATAAGGCGCAGCGGTCGGGCTGAACGGGGGGTTCGTGCACACAGCCCAGCT
TGGAGCGAACGACCTACACCGAACTGAGATACCTACAGCGTGAGCTATGAGAAAGCGCCACGCTTCCCGA
AGGGAGAAAGGCGGACAGGTATCCGGTAAGCGGCAGGGTCGGAACAGGAGAGCGCACGAGGGAGCTTCCA
GGGGGAAACGCCTGGTATCTTTATAGTCCTGTCGGGTTTCGCCACCTCTGACTTGAGCGTCGATTTTTGT
GATGCTCGTCAGGGGGGCGGAGCCTATGGAAAAACGCCAGCAACGCGGCCTTTTTACGGTTCCTGGCCTT
TTGCTGGCCTTTTGCTCACATGT
